>Addgene plasmid #231547 | pBAD25 | addgene full sequence | sequence record 458366 | Addgene NGS Result
ATTTCTCGCGGGTATTTAAAAAATGCACCGGGGCCAGCCCGAGCGAGTTCCGTGCCGGTTGTGAAGAAAA
AGTGAATGATGTAGCCGTCAAGTTGTCATAATTGGTAACGAATCAGACAATTGACGGCTTGACGGAGTAG
CATAGGGTTTGCAGAATCCCTGCTTCGTCCATTTGACAGGCACATTATGCATCGATGATAAGCTGTCAAA
CATGAGCAGATCCTCTACGCCGGACGCATCGTGGCCGGCATCACCGGCGCCACAGGTGCGGTTGCTGGCG
CCTATATCGCCGACATCACCGATGGGGAAGATCGGGCTCGCCACTTCGGGCTCATGAGCGCTTGTTTCGG
CGTGGGTATGGTGGCAGGCCCCGTGGCCGGGGGACTGTTGGGCGCCATCTCCTTCTGCCTCGCGCGTTTC
GGTGATGACGGTGAAAACCTCTGACACATGCAGCTCCCGGAGACGGTCACAGCTTGTCTGTAAGCGGATG
CCGGGAGCAGACAAGCCCGTCAGGGCGCGTCAGCGGGTGTTGGCGGGTGTCGGGGCGCAGCCATGACCCT
ATGCGGTGTGAAATACCGCACAGATGCGTAAGGAGAAAATACCGCATCAGGCGCTCTTCCGCTTCCTCGC
TCACTGACTCGCTGCGCTCGGTCGTTCGGCTGCGGCGAGCGGTATCAGCTCACTCAAAGGCGGTAATACG
GTTATCCACAGAATCAGGGGATAACGCAGGAAAGAACATGTGAGCAAAAGGCCAGCAAAAGGCCAGGAAC
CGTAAAAAGGCCGCGTTGCTGGCGTTTTTCCATAGGCTCCGCCCCCCTGACGAGCATCACAAAAATCGAC
GCTCAAGTCAGAGGTGGCGAAACCCGACAGGACTATAAAGATACCAGGCGTTTCCCCCTGGAAGCTCCCT
CGTGCGCTCTCCTGTTCCGACCCTGCCGCTTACCGGATACCTGTCCGCCTTTCTCCCTTCGGGAAGCGTG
GCGCTTTCTCATAGCTCACGCTGTAGGTATCTCAGTTCGGTGTAGGTCGTTCGCTCCAAGCTGGGCTGTG
TGCACGAACCCCCCGTTCAGCCCGACCGCTGCGCCTTATCCGGTAACTATCGTCTTGAGTCCAACCCGGT
AAGACACGACTTATCGCCACTGGCAGCAGCCACTGGTAACAGGATTAGCAGAGCGAGGTATGTAGGCGGT
GCTACAGAGTTCTTGAAGTGGTGGCCTAACTACGGCTACACTAGAAGGACAGTATTTGGTATCTGCGCTC
TGCTGAAGCCAGTTACCTTCGGAAAAAGAGTTGGTAGCTCTTGATCCGGCAAACAAACCACCGCTGGTAG
CGGTGGTTTTTTTGTTTGCAAGCAGCAGATTACGCGCAGAAAAAAAGGATCTCAAGAAGATCCTTTGATC
TTTTCTACGGGGTCTGACGCTCAGTGGAACGAAAACTCACGTTAAGGGATTTTGGTCATGAGATTATCAA
AAAGGATCTTCACCTAGATCCTTTTAAATTGTAAACGTTAATATTTTGTTAAAATTCGCGTTAAATTTTT
GTTAAATCAGCTCATTTTTTAACCAATAGGCCGAAATCGGCAAAATCCCTTATAAATCAAAAGAATAGCC
CGAGATAGGGT
[37 nt withheld, positions 1622-1658]
AAAGAACGTGGACTCCAACGTCAAAGG
[141 nt withheld, positions 1686-1826]
G
[125 nt withheld, positions 1828-1952]
AATCAATCTAAAGTATATATGAGTAAACTTGGTCTGAGAGCTCTCAGAAGAACTCGTCAAGAAGGCGATA
GAAGGCGATGCGCTGCGAATCGGGAGCGGCGATACCGTAAAGCACGAGGAAGCGGTCAGCCCATTCGCCG
CCAAGCTCTTCAGCAATATCACGGGTAGCCAACGCTATGTCCTGATAGCGGTCCGCCACACCCAGCCGGC
CACAGTCGATGAATCCAGAAAAGCGGCCATTTTCCACCATGATATTCGGCAAGCAGGCATCGCCATGGGT
CACGACGAGATCCTCGCCGTCGGGCATGCGCGCCTTGAGCCTGGCGAACAGTTCGGCTGGCGCGAGCCCC
TGATGCTCTTCGTCCAGATCATCCTGATCGACAAGACCGGCTTCCATCCGAGTACGTGCTCGCTCGATGC
GATGTTTCGCTTGGTGGTCGAATGGGCAGGTAGCCGGATCAAGCGTATGCAGCCGCCGCATTGCATCAGC
CATGATGGATACTTTCTCGGCAGGAGCAAGGTGAGATGACAGGAGATCCTGCCCCGGCACTTCGCCCAAT
AGCAGCCAGTCCCTTCCCGCTTCAGTGACAACGTCGAGCACAGCTGCGCAAGGAACGCCCGTCGTGGCCA
GCCACGATAGCCGCGCTGCCTCGTCCTGCAGTTCATTCAGGGCACCGGACAGGTCGGTCTTGACAAAAAG
AACCGGGCGCCCCTGCGCTGACAGCCGGAACACGGCGGCATCAGAGCAGCCGATTGTCTGTTGTGCCCAG
TCATAGCCGAATAGCCTCTCCACCCAAGCGGCCGGAGAACCTGCGTGCAATCCATCTTGTTCAATCATAT
GCTTCCTTTTTCAATATTATTGAAGCATTTATCAGGGTTATTGTCTCATGAGCGGATACATATTTGAATG
TATTTAGAAAAATAAACAAAAGAGTTTGTAGAAACGCAAAAAGGCCATCCGTCAGGATGGCCTTCTGCTT
AATTTGATGCCTGGCAGTTTATGGCGGGCGTCCTGCCCGCCACCCTCCGGGCCGTTGCTTCGCAACGTTC
AAATCCGCTCCCGGCGGATTTGTCCTACTCAGGAGAGCGTTCACCGACAAACAACAGATAAAACGAAAGG
CCCAGTCTTTCGACTGAGCCTTTCGTTTTATTTGATGCCTGGCAGTTCCCTACTCTCGCATGGGGAGACC
CCACACTACCATCGGCGCTACGGCGTTTCACTTCTGAGTTCGGCATGGGGTCAGGTGGGACCACCGCGCT
ACTGCCGCCAGGCAAATTCTGTTTTATCAGACCGCTTCTGCGTTCTGATTTAATCTGTATCAGGCTGAAA
ATCTTCTCTCATCCGCCAAAACAGCCAAGCTTGCATGCCTGCAGGTCGACTCTAGAGGATCCCCGGGTAC
CATGGTGAATTCCTCCTGCTAGCCCAAAAAAACGGGTATGGAGAAACAGTAGAGAGTTGCGATAAAAAGC
GTCAGGTAGGATCCGCTAATCTTATGGATAAAAATGCTATGGCATAGCAAAGTGTGACGCCGTGCAAATA
ATCAATGTGGACTTTTCTGCCGTGATTATAGACACTTTTGTTACGCGTTTTTGTCATGGCTTTGGTCCCG
CTTTGTTACAGAATGCTTTTAATAAGCGGGGTTACCGGTTTGGTTAGCGAGAAGAGCCAGTAAAAGACGC
AGTGACGGCAATGTCTGATGCAATATGGACAATTGGTTTCTTCTCTGAATGGCGGGAGTATGAAAAGTAT
GGCTGAAGCGCAAAATGATCCCCTGCTGCCGGGATACTCGTTTAATGCCCATCTGGTGGCGGGTTTAACG
CCGATTGAGGCCAACGGTTATCTCGATTTTTTTATCGACCGACCGCTGGGAATGAAAGGTTATATTCTCA
ATCTCACCATTCGCGGTCAGGGGGTGGTGAAAAATCAGGGACGAGAATTTGTTTGCCGACCGGGTGATAT
TTTGCTGTTCCCGCCAGGAGAGATTCATCACTACGGTCGTCATCCGGAGGCTCGCGAATGGTATCACCAG
TGGGTTTACTTTCGTCCGCGCGCCTACTGGCATGAATGGCTTAACTGGCCGTCAATATTTGCCAATACGG
GGTTCTTTCGCCCGGATGAAGCGCACCAGCCGCATTTCAGCGACCTGTTTGGGCAAATCATTAACGCCGG
GCAAGGGGAAGGGCGCTATTCGGAGCTGCTGGCGATAAATCTGCTTGAGCAATTGTTACTGCGGCGCATG
GAAGCGATTAACGAGTCGCTCCATCCACCGATGGATAATCGGGTACGCGAGGCTTGTCAGTACATCAGCG
ATCACCTGGCAGACAGCAATTTTGATATCGCCAGCGTCGCACAGCATGTTTGCTTGTCGCCGTCGCGTCT
GTCACATCTTTTCCGCCAGCAGTTAGGGATTAGCGTCTTAAGCTGGCGCGAGGACCAACGTATCAGCCAG
GCGAAGCTGCTTTTGAGCACCACCCGGATGCCTATCGCCACCGTCGGTCGCAATGTTGGTTTTGACGATC
AACTCT
Features (pLannotate 1.2.2; 14 found; start..end, strand, type, name):
    191..209     -  promoter       tet promoter (fragment): E. coli promoter for tetracycline efflux protein gene
    219..404     +  CDS            TcR (fragment): tetracycline efflux protein; tet; confers resistance to tetracycline
    405..444     +  CDS            rop (fragment): Rop protein, which maintains plasmids at low copy number; rop
    560..611     +  misc_feature   bom (fragment): basis of mobility region from pBR322
    797..1385    -  rep_origin     ori: high-copy-number ColE1/pMB1/pBR322/pUC origin of replication
   1571..1951    -  rep_origin     M13 ori (sequence partly withheld): M13 bacteriophage origin of replication; arrow indicates direction of (+) strand synthesis
   1999..2790    -  CDS            neo: KKA2_KLEPN - Also known as kan, nptII. Experimental evidence at protein level: Swiss-Prot protein existence level 1. Resistance to kanamycin, neomycin, paromomycin, ribostamycin, butirosin and gentamicin B. From Klebsiella pneumoniae.
   2794..2882    -  promoter       AmpR promoter: bla
   2901..2928    -  terminator     rrnB T2 terminator: transcription terminator T2 from the E. coli rrnB gene
   3020..3106    -  terminator     rrnB T1 terminator: Escherichia coli rrnB; transcription terminator T1 from the E. coli rrnB gene
   3108..3223    -  ncRNA          5S rRNA: Accession: RF00001 - 5S ribosomal RNA
   3309..3353    -  misc_feature   MCS (fragment): pUC18/19 multiple cloning site
   3390..3674    -  promoter       araBAD promoter: araBAD; promoter of the L-arabinose operon of E. coli; the araC regulatory gene is transcribed in the opposite direction (Guzman et al., 1995)
   3701..101     +  CDS            araC (across the origin): L-arabinose regulatory protein; araC
