[The description below was written by a language model from this plasmid's Addgene catalogue record and pLannotate feature annotations shown in this document.]
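Description:
pBAD25 is an empty bacterial expression backbone derived from pBAD24, designed for L-arabinose-inducible expression of heterologous genes in E. coli and related enteric bacteria. Its defining change from the parent vector is the selectable marker. The ampicillin resistance gene of pBAD24 was replaced with the kanamycin resistance gene from pKD4, and NdeI and SacI restriction sites were newly added as part of that exchange. In the roughly 4.5 kb sequence, the neo (nptII) coding sequence lies directly downstream of the retained AmpR (bla) promoter, which presumably drives its expression. Replication depends on a ColE1/pMB1-type origin. Only short fragments of rop, bom, the tet promoter and the tetracycline resistance gene remain from the pBR322 lineage, and these fragments are unlikely to be functional. The record lists the copy number as unknown. An M13 phage origin is also present, which in principle allows single-stranded DNA production with helper phage.

The expression module consists of the araC regulator gene transcribed divergently from the araBAD promoter. AraC represses this promoter when arabinose is absent and activates it when the sugar is added, giving titratable control of a cloned gene. Downstream of the promoter is a pUC18/19-type multiple cloning site fragment for inserting the gene of interest. This is followed by a 5S rRNA segment and the rrnB T1 and T2 terminators, which stop transcription and insulate the rest of the plasmid. No insert is present. Removing the beta-lactamase marker makes the vector suitable for expressing and characterising beta-lactamase genes in Enterobacteriaceae, which is the subject of the associated publication.
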