Addgene plasmid #231547: pBAD25
Purpose: (Empty Backbone) L-arabinose inducible expression of heterologous genes, pBAD24-based backbone with KanR selective marker
Depositing lab: Martin Wiedmann. Depositing organization: Cornell University. Publication: Engineering of a monitorable expression system to characterize beta-lactamase genes in Enterobacteriaceae. Schumann A, Gaballa A, Wiedmann M. J Microbiol Methods. 2025 Mar 18;232-234:107120. doi: 10.1016/j.mimet.2025.107120. PubMed 40113096.
Backbone
  Vector backbone: pBAD24
  Modifications to backbone: Exchanged AmpR gene with KanR gene from pKD4 vector with newly added restriction sites NdeI and SacI.
  Vector type: Bacterial Expression
  Promoter: pBAD
Growth in bacteria
  Bacterial resistance: Kanamycin, 50 μg/mL
  Growth temperature: 37°C
  Growth strain: DH5alpha
  Copy number: Unknown
Terms and licenses: Academic/Nonprofit Terms; Industry Terms: Not Available to Industry
How to cite: pBAD25 was a gift from Martin Wiedmann (Addgene plasmid # 231547 ; http://n2t.net/addgene:231547 ; RRID:Addgene_231547)
